Addgene plasmid #233669: CT611
Purpose: Red light-inducible Cre-C; Cre-230C-FHY1
Depositing lab: Wilson Wong. Depositing organization: Boston University Main Campus. Publication: Multiplexing light-inducible recombinases to control cell fate, Boolean logic, and cell patterning in mammalian cells. Tous C, Kinstlinger IS, Rice MEL, Deng J, Wong WW. Sci Adv. 2025 May 9;11(19):eadt1971. doi: 10.1126/sciadv.adt1971. Epub 2025 May 9. PubMed 40344052.
Backbone
  Vector backbone: Unknown
  Vector type: Mammalian Expression, Cre/Lox
Growth in bacteria
  Bacterial resistance: Ampicillin, 100 μg/mL
  Growth temperature: 37°C
  Growth strain: DH5alpha
  Copy number: High Copy
Gene/Insert
  Gene/Insert name: Cre-230C-FHY1
  Species: H. sapiens (human)
  Mutation: None
  Promoter: CAGG
  Cloning method: Gibson Cloning
  Sequencing primers: 5′ pCAG-F
Terms and licenses: Academic/Nonprofit Terms; Industry Terms: Not Available to Industry
How to cite: CT611 was a gift from Wilson Wong (Addgene plasmid # 233669 ; http://n2t.net/addgene:233669 ; RRID:Addgene_233669)
