[The description below was written by a language model from this plasmid's Addgene catalogue record and pLannotate feature annotations shown in this document.]
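Description:
CT611 is a 6.3 kb mammalian expression plasmid encoding one half of a red light-inducible split Cre recombinase. The backbone is recorded as unknown, but the annotated elements resemble a pCAG-type vector. It is maintained in E. coli through a high-copy ColE1/pUC-type origin and selected with ampicillin via the β-lactamase gene. An SV40 origin of replication is also present, along with remnant lac promoter/operator and lacI fragments that appear to be backbone carry-over rather than functional parts of the design.

The payload is driven by the CAG promoter, which combines the CMV immediate-early enhancer, the chicken β-actin promoter and a chimeric β-actin/β-globin intron to give strong, broadly active expression in mammalian cells. The open reading frame contains Arabidopsis thaliana FHY1 followed by a C-terminal fragment of bacteriophage P1 Cre. In the feature table FHY1 lies upstream of the Cre fragment, even though the insert name, Cre-230C-FHY1, lists Cre first; the name suggests a split near residue 230. The catalogue gives the insert species as human, but the annotated coding parts are of plant and phage origin. Transcription terminates at a bGH polyadenylation signal, with rabbit β-globin and SV40 poly(A) signals further downstream in the backbone.

FHY1 is a plant protein that binds phytochrome A in its red light-activated form. The construct is therefore presumably co-expressed with a complementary plasmid carrying the N-terminal Cre fragment fused to a phytochrome partner, though this record does not describe that plasmid. Illumination would then bring the two halves together, reconstitute recombinase activity and trigger recombination at loxP sites. The associated work uses such tools to multiplex light-controlled recombinases for cell fate control, Boolean logic and cell patterning in mammalian cells.
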