Features (pLannotate 1.2.2; 20 found; start..end, strand, type, name):
    249..353     -  promoter       AmpR promoter: bla
    384..763     +  enhancer       CMV enhancer: human cytomegalovirus immediate early enhancer
    765..1041    +  promoter       chicken β-actin promoter: No description available
   1042..2058    +  intron         chimeric intron: chimera between introns from chicken β-actin and rabbit β-globin
   2193..2798    +  CDS            FHY1: FHY1_ARATH - Also known as PAT3 From Arabidopsis thaliana (Mouse-ear cress).
   2841..3182    +  CDS            cre (fragment): RECR_BPP1 - Experimental evidence at protein level: Swiss-Prot protein existence level 1. Catalyzes site-specific recombination between two 34-base- pair LOXP sites. Its role is to maintain the phage genome as a monomeric unit-copy plasmid in the lysogenic state. From Escherichia phage P1 (Bacteriophage P1).
   3213..3437    +  polyA_signal   bGH poly(A) signal: bovine growth hormone polyadenylation signal
   3441..3462    +  promoter       SV40 promoter (fragment): SV40 enhancer and early promoter
   3600..3671    +  CDS            HBB (fragment): HBB_PONPY - Experimental evidence at transcript level: Swiss-Prot protein existence level 2. Involved in oxygen transport from the lung to the various peripheral tissues. From Pongo pygmaeus (Bornean orangutan).
   3742..3797    +  polyA_signal   β-globin poly(A) signal: rabbit β-globin polyadenylation signal (Gil and Proudfoot, 1987)
   4182..4198    -  protein_bind   lac operator: The lac repressor binds to the lac operator to inhibit transcription in E. coli. This inhibition can be relieved by adding lactose or isopropyl-β-D-thiogalactopyranoside (IPTG). lac repressor encoded by lacI
   4206..4236    -  promoter       lac promoter: promoter for the E. coli lac operon
   4251..4272    -  protein_bind   CAP binding site: CAP binding activates transcription in the presence of cAMP. E. coli catabolite activator protein
   4285..4324    -  CDS            lacI (fragment): lac repressor; lacI; The lac repressor binds to the lac operator to inhibit transcription in E. coli. This inhibition can be relieved by adding lactose or isopropyl-β-D-thiogalactopyranoside (IPTG).
   4331..4353    +  promoter       SV40 promoter (fragment): SV40 enhancer and early promoter
   4357..4491    +  rep_origin     SV40 ori: SV40 origin of replication
   4511..4645    +  polyA_signal   SV40 poly(A) signal: SV40 polyadenylation signal
   4647..4701    -  CDS            lacI (fragment): lac repressor; lacI; The lac repressor binds to the lac operator to inhibit transcription in E. coli. This inhibition can be relieved by adding lactose or isopropyl-β-D-thiogalactopyranoside (IPTG).
   4884..5472    -  rep_origin     ori: high-copy-number ColE1/pMB1/pBR322/pUC origin of replication
   5643..248     -  CDS            AmpR (across the origin): β-lactamase; bla; confers resistance to ampicillin, carbenicillin, and related antibiotics
>Addgene plasmid #233669 | CT611 | addgene full sequence | sequence record 464964 | Addgene NGS Result
TCAATACGGGATAATACCGCGCCACATAGCAGAACTTTAAAAGTGCTCATCATTGGAAAACGTTCTTCGG
GGCGAAAACTCTCAAGGATCTTACCGCTGTTGAGATCCAGTTCGATGTAACCCACTCGTGCACCCAACTG
ATCTTCAGCATCTTTTACTTTCACCAGCGTTTCTGGGTGAGCAAAAACAGGAAGGCAAAATGCCGCAAAA
AAGGGAATAAGGGCGACACGGAAATGTTGAATACTCATACTCTTCCTTTTTCAATATTATTGAAGCATTT
ATCAGGGTTATTGTCTCATGAGCGGATACATATTTGAATGTATTTAGAAAAATAAACAAATAGGGGTTCC
GCGCACATTTCCCCGAAAAGTGCCACCTGGGTCGACATTGATTATTGACTAGTTATTAATAGTAATCAAT
TACGGGGTCATTAGTTCATAGCCCATATATGGAGTTCCGCGTTACATAACTTACGGTAAATGGCCCGCCT
GGCTGACCGCCCAACGACCCCCGCCCATTGACGTCAATAATGACGTATGTTCCCATAGTAACGCCAATAG
GGACTTTCCATTGACGTCAATGGGTGGAGTATTTACGGTAAACTGCCCACTTGGCAGTACATCAAGTGTA
TCATATGCCAAGTACGCCCCCTATTGACGTCAATGACGGTAAATGGCCCGCCTGGCATTATGCCCAGTAC
ATGACCTTATGGGACTTTCCTACTTGGCAGTACATCTACGTATTAGTCATCGCTATTACCATGGTCGAGG
TGAGCCCCACGTTCTGCTTCACTCTCCCCATCTCCCCCCCCTCCCCACCCCCAATTTTGTATTTATTTAT
TTTTTAATTATTTTGTGCAGCGATGGGGGCGGGGGGGGGGGGGGGCGCGCGCCAGGCGGGGCGGGGCGGG
GCGAGGGGCGGGGCGGGGCGAGGCGGAGAGGTGCGGCGGCAGCCAATCAGAGCGGCGCGCTCCGAAAGTT
TCCTTTTATGGCGAGGCGGCGGCGGCGGCGGCCCTATAAAAAGCGAAGCGCGCGGCGGGCGGGAGTCGCT
GCGCGCTGCCTTCGCCCCGTGCCCCGCTCCGCCGCCGCCTCGCGCCGCCCGCCCCGGCTCTGACTGACCG
CGTTACTCCCACAGGTGAGCGGGCGGGACGGCCCTTCTCCTCCGGGCTGTAATTAGCGCTTGGTTTAATG
ACGGCTTGTTTCTTTTCTGTGGCTGCGTGAAAGCCTTGAGGGGCTCCGGGAGGGCCCTTTGTGCGGGGGG
AGCGGCTCGGGGGGTGCGTGCGTGTGTGTGTGCGTGGGGAGCGCCGCGTGCGGCTCCGCGCTGCCCGGCG
GCTGTGAGCGCTGCGGGCGCGGCGCGGGGCTTTGTGCGCTCCGCAGTGTGCGCGAGGGGAGCGCGGCCGG
GGGCGGTGCCCCGCGGTGCGGGGGGGGCTGCGAGGGGAACAAAGGCTGCGTGCGGGGTGTGTGCGTGGGG
GGGTGAGCAGGGGGTGTGGGCGCGTCGGTCGGGCTGCAACCCCCCCTGCACCCCCCTCCCCGAGTTGCTG
AGCACGGCCCGGCTTCGGGTGCGGGGCTCCGTACGGGGCGTGGCGCGGGGCTCGCCGTGCCGGGCGGGGG
GTGGCGGCAGGTGGGGGTGCCGGGCGGGGCGGGGCCGCCTCGGGCCGGGGAGGGCTCGGGGGAGGGGCGC
GGCGGCCCCCGGAGCGCCGGCGGCTGTCGAGGCGCGGCGAGCCGCAGCCATTGCCTTTTATGGTAATCGT
GCGAGAGGGCGCAGGGACTTCCTTTGTCCCAAATCTGTGCGGAGCCGAAATCTGGGAGGCGCCGCCGCAC
CCCCTCTAGCGGGCGCGGGGCGAAGCGGTGCGGCGCCGGCAGGAAGGAAATGGGCGGGGAGGGCCTTCGT
GCGTCGCCGCGCCGCCGTCCCCTTCTCCCTCTCCAGCCTCGGGGCTGTCCGCGGGGGGACGGCTGCCTTC
GGGGGGGACGGGGCAGGGCGGGGTTCGGCTTCTGGCGTGTGACCGGCGGCTCTAGAGCCTCTGCTAACCA
TGTTCATGCCTTCTTCTTTTTCCTACAGCTCCTGGGCAACGTGCTGGTTATTGTGCTGTCTCATCATTTT
GGCAAAGAATTGATTAATTCGAGCGAAGGCGCGCCCATTACTCGCATCCATTCTCAGGCTGTCTCGTCTC
GTCTCGCACGCGTGCCGCCACCATGCCCGAGGTGGAGGTCGACAACAACAACGAGAAGCCCAGCGAGATC
AACAGCTTCCACCACATGATTATCAGCAGCAGCAAGAACGTGCTGAAGATGGAGGAGGTGGAGGTGTCCA
AGAAGAGGAAGTTCCAGACCGACCAGAGCGACGAGCTGAGCTTATTACCTTTATCCAAACACACATGCTT
TGCCAACGTGGCTTGTAGCGAGAACACCAACGGCAACAGCGAGATCGATACCGAGTACAGCATGTCCAGC
TACGTGAACTCCACCACCTCCATGGAGTGCAACAACGACATCGAGATGAAGGAAGAATCCAGCGGCAGCT
GCGGAGAGGACAAGATGATCAGCTTCGAGTCCCATTTAGACTATATCTACGGCACCCAGAATCTGGAGGA
CTTCTCCGAGAAGGTGATCGAGAACATTCTGTACCTCGACGAGCAAGAAGAGGAGGAGGAGGACGCCAAG
GGCTGTAGCAGCAACGCTGCCAAGTTCGTGCTGTCCTCTGGTCGTTGGACCGTGAACCAAGATGATAGCA
CTTTACACGAAACCAAGAAGCCCACCATCGACCAAGAATTCGAGCAGTACTTTAGCACTTTAATGCTGTC
CGGAGGGTCTGGCTCCGGATCAAGTGGTGGCAGCGGTACCGTGGCTGATGACCCCAACAACTACCTGTTC
TGCCGGGTCAGAAAGAATGGTGTGGCTGCCCCTTCTGCCACCTCCCAACTGTCCACCCGGGCCCTGGAAG
GGATCTTTGAGGCCACCCACCGCCTGATCTATGGTGCCAAGGATGACTCTGGGCAGAGATACCTGGCCTG
GTCTGGCCACTCTGCCAGAGTGGGTGCTGCCAGGGACATGGCCAGGGCTGGTGTGTCCATCCCTGAAATC
ATGCAGGCTGGTGGCTGGACCAATGTGAACATTGTGATGAACTACATCAGAAACCTGGACTCTGAGACTG
GGGCCATGGTGAGGCTGCTCGAGGATGGGGACCCCAAGAAAAAGCGGAAGGTGTGAGAATTCCTGTGCCT
TCTAGTTGCCAGCCATCTGTTGTTTGCCCCTCCCCCGTGCCTTCCTTGACCCTGGAAGGTGCCACTCCCA
CTGTCCTTTCCTAATAAAATGAGGAAATTGCATCGCATTGTCTGAGTAGGTGTCATTCTATTCTGGGGGG
TGGGGTGGGGCAGGACAGCAAGGGGGAGGATTGGGAAGACAATAGCAGGCATGCTGGGGATGCGGTGGGC
TCTATGGCTTCTGAGGCGGAAAGAACCAGCTGGGGCTCTAGGGGGTATCCCCACGCGCCCTGTAGCGTGT
ACCGCTGGGAGTTCGTAGACGGAAACAAACGCAGAATCCAAGCGCGGCCGCCCAGGATACATAGATTACC
ACAACTCCGAGCCCTTCCACCGCTAGCGCACTCCTCAGGTGCAGGCTGCCTATCAGAAGGTGGTGGCTGG
TGTGGCCAATGCCCTGGCTCACAAATACCACTGAGATCTTTTTCCCTCTGCCAAAAATTATGGGGACATC
ATGAAGCCCCTTGAGCATCTGACTTCTGGCTAATAAAGGAAATTTATTTTCATTGCAATAGTGTGTTGGA
ATTTTTTGTGTCTCTCACTCGGAAGGACATATGGGAGGGCAAATCATTTAAAACATCAGAATGAGTATTT
GGTTTAGAGTTTGGCAACATATGCCCATATGCTGGCTGCCATGAACAAAGGTTGGCTATAAAGAGGTCAT
CAGTATATGAAACAGCCCCCTGCTGTCCATTCCTTATTCCATAGAAAAGCCTTGACTTGAGGTTAGATTT
TTTTTATATTTTGTTTTGTGTTATTTTTTTCTTTAACATCCCTAAAATTTTCCTTACATGTTTTACTAGC
CAGATTTTTCCTCCTCTCCTGACTACTCCCAGTCATAGCTGTCCCTCTTCTCTTATGGAGATCCCTCGAC
CTGCAGCCCAAGCTTGGCGTAATCATGGTCATAGCTGTTTCCTGTGTGAAATTGTTATCCGCTCACAATT
CCACACAACATACGAGCCGGAAGCATAAAGTGTAAAGCCTGGGGTGCCTAATGAGTGAGCTAACTCACAT
TAATTGCGTTGCGCTCACTGCCCGCTTTCCAGTCGGGAAACCTGTCGTGCCAGCGGATCCGCATCTCAAT
TAGTCAGCAACCATAGTCCCGCCCCTAACTCCGCCCAGTTCCGCCCATTCTCCGCCCCATGGCTGACTAA
TTTTTTTTATTTATGCAGAGGCCGAGGCCGCCTCGGCCTCTGAGCTATTCCAGAAGTAGTGAGGAGGCTT
TTTTGGAGGCCTAGGCTTTTGCAAAAAGCTAACTTGTTTATTGCAGCTTATAATGGTTACAAATAAAGCA
ATAGCATCACAAATTTCACAAATAAAGCATTTTTTTCACTGCATTCTAGTTGTGGTTTGTCCAAACTCAT
CAATGTATCTTATCATGTCTGGATCCGCTGCATTAATGAATCGGCCAACGCGCGGGGAGAGGCGGTTTGC
GTATTGGGCGCTCTTCCGCTTCCTCGCTCACTGACTCGCTGCGCTCGGTCGTTCGGCTGCGGCGAGCGGT
ATCAGCTCACTCAAAGGCGGTAATACGGTTATCCACAGAATCAGGGGATAACGCAGGAAAGAACATGTGA
GCAAAAGGCCAGCAAAAGGCCAGGAACCGTAAAAAGGCCGCGTTGCTGGCGTTTTTCCATAGGCTCCGCC
CCCCTGACGAGCATCACAAAAATCGACGCTCAAGTCAGAGGTGGCGAAACCCGACAGGACTATAAAGATA
CCAGGCGTTTCCCCCTGGAAGCTCCCTCGTGCGCTCTCCTGTTCCGACCCTGCCGCTTACCGGATACCTG
TCCGCCTTTCTCCCTTCGGGAAGCGTGGCGCTTTCTCATAGCTCACGCTGTAGGTATCTCAGTTCGGTGT
AGGTCGTTCGCTCCAAGCTGGGCTGTGTGCACGAACCCCCCGTTCAGCCCGACCGCTGCGCCTTATCCGG
TAACTATCGTCTTGAGTCCAACCCGGTAAGACACGACTTATCGCCACTGGCAGCAGCCACTGGTAACAGG
ATTAGCAGAGCGAGGTATGTAGGCGGTGCTACAGAGTTCTTGAAGTGGTGGCCTAACTACGGCTACACTA
GAAGAACAGTATTTGGTATCTGCGCTCTGCTGAAGCCAGTTACCTTCGGAAAAAGAGTTGGTAGCTCTTG
ATCCGGCAAACAAACCACCGCTGGTAGCGGTGGTTTTTTTGTTTGCAAGCAGCAGATTACGCGCAGAAAA
AAAGGATCTCAAGAAGATCCTTTGATCTTTTCTACGGGGTCTGACGCTCAGTGGAACGAAAACTCACGTT
AAGGGATTTTGGTCATGAGATTATCAAAAAGGATCTTCACCTAGATCCTTTTAAATTAAAAATGAAGTTT
TAAATCAATCTAAAGTATATATGAGTAAACTTGGTCTGACAGTTACCAATGCTTAATCAGTGAGGCACCT
ATCTCAGCGATCTGTCTATTTCGTTCATCCATAGTTGCCTGACTCCCCGTCGTGTAGATAACTACGATAC
GGGAGGGCTTACCATCTGGCCCCAGTGCTGCAATGATACCGCGAGACCCACGCTCACCGGCTCCAGATTT
ATCAGCAATAAACCAGCCAGCCGGAAGGGCCGAGCGCAGAAGTGGTCCTGCAACTTTATCCGCCTCCATC
CAGTCTATTAATTGTTGCCGGGAAGCTAGAGTAAGTAGTTCGCCAGTTAATAGTTTGCGCAACGTTGTTG
CCATTGCTACAGGCATCGTGGTGTCACGCTCGTCGTTTGGTATGGCTTCATTCAGCTCCGGTTCCCAACG
ATCAAGGCGAGTTACATGATCCCCCATGTTGTGCAAAAAAGCGGTTAGCTCCTTCGGTCCTCCGATCGTT
GTCAGAAGTAAGTTGGCCGCAGTGTTATCACTCATGGTTATGGCAGCACTGCATAATTCTCTTACTGTCA
TGCCATCCGTAAGATGCTTTTCTGTGACTGGTGAGTACTCAACCAAGTCATTCTGAGAATAGTGTATGCG
GCGACCGAGTTGCTCTTGCCCGGCG
